Addgene plasmid #182229: pMD2-VSVGmut
Purpose: Expresses VSVGmut protein in mammalian cells for lentiviral pseudotyping
Depositing lab: Michael Birnbaum. Depositing organization: Massachusetts Institute of Technology. Publication: Antigen identification and high-throughput interaction mapping by reprogramming viral entry. Dobson CS, Reich AN, Gaglione S, Smith BE, Kim EJ, Dong J, Ronsard L, Okonkwo V, Lingwood D, Dougan M, Dougan SK, Birnbaum ME. Nat Methods. 2022 Apr;19(4):449-460. doi: 10.1038/s41592-022-01436-z. Epub 2022 Apr 8. PubMed 35396484.
Backbone
  Vector backbone: pMD2
  Backbone size w/o insert (bp): 4284
  Total vector size (bp): 5820
  Vector type: Mammalian Expression
Growth in bacteria
  Bacterial resistance: Ampicillin, 100 μg/mL
  Growth temperature: 37°C
  Growth strain: DH5alpha
  Growth instructions: This plasmids may run as a dimer. Please test multiple colonies to select the monomeric form.
  Copy number: High Copy
Gene/Insert
  Gene/Insert name: VSVGmut (alt name: G glycoprotein)
  Species: Vesicular Stomatitis Virus
  Insert size (bp): 1536
  Mutation: K47Q, R354A
  Promoter: CMV
  Cloning method: Gibson Cloning
  Sequencing primers: 5′ tgtgtgctggcccatcactttggcaaagcacgtgagatct; 3′ cagccaccactttctgataggcagcctgcactggtggggt
Terms and licenses: Academic/Nonprofit Terms; Industry Terms: Not Available to Industry
Depositor comments: Mutations originally described in Nikolic et al 2018: https://www.nature.com/articles/s41467-018-03432-4.
How to cite: pMD2-VSVGmut was a gift from Michael Birnbaum (Addgene plasmid # 182229 ; http://n2t.net/addgene:182229 ; RRID:Addgene_182229)
