[The description below was written by a language model from this plasmid's Addgene catalogue record and pLannotate feature annotations shown in this document.]
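Description:
pMD2-VSVGmut is a mammalian expression plasmid of about 5.8 kb, built on the pMD2 envelope-plasmid backbone. It produces a mutated vesicular stomatitis virus G glycoprotein for pseudotyping lentiviral particles. In bacteria it is maintained through a high-copy ColE1/pUC-type origin and selected with ampicillin via a β-lactamase gene under its own bla promoter. A short fragment of the SV40 origin is also annotated. The record notes that the plasmid can occur as a dimer.

The payload is a single expression cassette. The human CMV immediate-early enhancer and promoter drive transcription through an internally truncated human β-globin intron, which typically improves expression of the downstream message. Next comes the 1,536 bp VSV-G open reading frame, annotated as Indiana strain. The cassette ends in β-globin 3′ sequence: a short fragment matching β-globin coding sequence, most likely residual exon carried along with the terminator region rather than an expressed product, followed by the human β-globin polyadenylation signal.

The glycoprotein carries two substitutions, K47Q and R354A, which the depositor attributes to an earlier published study of VSV-G. The record does not state their functional effect, but the associated publication concerns reprogramming viral entry for antigen identification and interaction mapping. The plasmid has no packaging signal or other lentiviral elements, so it acts only as an envelope helper. It would be co-transfected into producer cells with transfer and packaging plasmids so that the mutant G protein is displayed on the resulting virions.
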