Features (pLannotate 1.2.2; 10 found; start..end, strand, type, name):
     37..79      -  rep_origin     SV40 ori (fragment): SV40 origin of replication
    161..540     +  enhancer       CMV enhancer: human cytomegalovirus immediate early enhancer
    541..744     +  promoter       CMV promoter: human cytomegalovirus (CMV) immediate early promoter
    878..1353    +  intron         β-globin intron: internally truncated intron from human β-globin
   1428..2963    +  CDS            VSV-G: vesicular stomatitis virus G glycoprotein Indiana strain
   3082..3159    +  CDS            HBB (fragment): HBB_PONPY - Experimental evidence at transcript level: Swiss-Prot protein existence level 2. Involved in oxygen transport from the lung to the various peripheral tissues. From Pongo pygmaeus (Bornean orangutan).
   3163..3557    +  polyA_signal   β-globin poly(A): human β-globin polyadenylation signal
   4067..4655    -  rep_origin     ori: high-copy-number ColE1/pMB1/pBR322/pUC origin of replication
   4826..5686    -  CDS            AmpR: β-lactamase; bla; confers resistance to ampicillin, carbenicillin, and related antibiotics
   5687..5791    -  promoter       AmpR promoter: bla
>Addgene plasmid #182229 | pMD2-VSVGmut | addgene full sequence | sequence record 486723 | Addgene NGS Result
GGATCCCCTGAGGGGGCCCCCATGGGCTAGAGGATCCGGCCTCGGCCTCTGCATAAATAAAAAAAATTAG
TCAGCCATGAGCTTGGCCCATTGCATACGTTGTATCCATATCATAATATGTACATTTATATTGGCTCATG
TCCAACATTACCGCCATGTTGACATTGATTATTGACTAGTTATTAATAGTAATCAATTACGGGGTCATTA
GTTCATAGCCCATATATGGAGTTCCGCGTTACATAACTTACGGTAAATGGCCCGCCTGGCTGACCGCCCA
ACGACCCCCGCCCATTGACGTCAATAATGACGTATGTTCCCATAGTAACGCCAATAGGGACTTTCCATTG
ACGTCAATGGGTGGAGTATTTACGGTAAACTGCCCACTTGGCAGTACATCAAGTGTATCATATGCCAAGT
ACGCCCCCTATTGACGTCAATGACGGTAAATGGCCCGCCTGGCATTATGCCCAGTACATGACCTTATGGG
ACTTTCCTACTTGGCAGTACATCTACGTATTAGTCATCGCTATTACCATGGTGATGCGGTTTTGGCAGTA
CATCAATGGGCGTGGATAGCGGTTTGACTCACGGGGATTTCCAAGTCTCCACCCCATTGACGTCAATGGG
AGTTTGTTTTGGCACCAAAATCAACGGGACTTTCCAAAATGTCGTAACAACTCCGCCCCATTGACGCAAA
TGGGCGGTAGGCGTGTACGGTGGGAGGTCTATATAAGCAGAGCTCGTTTAGTGAACCGTCAGATCGCCTG
GAGACGCCATCCACGCTGTTTTGACCTCCATAGAAGACACCGGGACCGATCCAGCCTCCCCTCGAAGCTT
ACATGTGGTACCGAGCTCGGATCCTGAGAACTTCAGGGTGAGTCTATGGGACCCTTGATGTTTTCTTTCC
CCTTCTTTTCTATGGTTAAGTTCATGTCATAGGAAGGGGAGAAGTAACAGGGTACACATATTGACCAAAT
CAGGGTAATTTTGCATTTGTAATTTTAAAAAATGCTTTCTTCTTTTAATATACTTTTTTGTTTATCTTAT
TTCTAATACTTTCCCTAATCTCTTTCTTTCAGGGCAATAATGATACAATGTATCATGCCTCTTTGCACCA
TTCTAAAGAATAACAGTGATAATTTCTGGGTTAAGGCAATAGCAATATTTCTGCATATAAATATTTCTGC
ATATAAATTGTAACTGATGTAAGAGGTTTCATATTGCTAATAGCAGCTACAATCCAGCTACCATTCTGCT
TTTATTTTATGGTTGGGATAAGGCTGGATTATTCTGAGTCCAAGCTAGGCCCTTTTGCTAATCATGTTCA
TACCTCTTATCTTCCTCCCACAGCTCCTGGGCAACGTGCTGGTCTGTGTGCTGGCCCATCACTTTGGCAA
AGCACGTGAGATCTGAATTCTGACACTATGAAGTGCCTTTTGTACTTAGCCTTTTTATTCATTGGGGTGA
ATTGCAAGTTCACCATAGTTTTTCCACACAACCAAAAAGGAAACTGGAAAAATGTTCCTTCTAATTACCA
TTATTGCCCGTCAAGCTCAGATTTAAATTGGCATAATGACTTAATAGGCACAGCCTTACAAGTCAAAATG
CCCCAGAGTCACAAGGCTATTCAAGCAGACGGTTGGATGTGTCATGCTTCCAAATGGGTCACTACTTGTG
ATTTCCGCTGGTATGGACCGAAGTATATAACACATTCCATCCGATCCTTCACTCCATCTGTAGAACAATG
CAAGGAAAGCATTGAACAAACGAAACAAGGAACTTGGCTGAATCCAGGCTTCCCTCCTCAAAGTTGTGGA
TATGCAACTGTGACGGATGCCGAAGCAGTGATTGTCCAGGTGACTCCTCACCATGTGCTGGTTGATGAAT
ACACAGGAGAATGGGTTGATTCACAGTTCATCAACGGAAAATGCAGCAATTACATATGCCCCACTGTCCA
TAACTCTACAACCTGGCATTCTGACTATAAGGTCAAAGGGCTATGTGATTCTAACCTCATTTCCATGGAC
ATCACCTTCTTCTCAGAGGACGGAGAGCTATCATCCCTGGGAAAGGAGGGCACAGGGTTCAGAAGTAACT
ACTTTGCTTATGAAACTGGAGGCAAGGCCTGCAAAATGCAATACTGCAAGCATTGGGGAGTCAGACTCCC
ATCAGGTGTCTGGTTCGAGATGGCTGATAAGGATCTCTTTGCTGCAGCCAGATTCCCTGAATGCCCAGAA
GGGTCAAGTATCTCTGCTCCATCTCAGACCTCAGTGGATGTAAGTCTAATTCAGGACGTTGAGAGGATCT
TGGATTATTCCCTCTGCCAAGAAACCTGGAGCAAAATCAGAGCGGGTCTTCCAATCTCTCCAGTGGATCT
CAGCTATCTTGCTCCTAAAAACCCAGGAACCGGTCCTGCTTTCACCATAATCAATGGTACCCTAAAATAC
TTTGAGACCAGATACATCAGAGTCGATATTGCTGCTCCAATCCTCTCAAGAATGGTCGGAATGATCAGTG
GAACTACCACAGAAGCCGAACTGTGGGATGACTGGGCACCATATGAAGACGTGGAAATTGGACCCAATGG
AGTTCTGAGGACCAGTTCAGGATATAAGTTTCCTTTATACATGATTGGACATGGTATGTTGGACTCCGAT
CTTCATCTTAGCTCAAAGGCTCAGGTGTTCGAACATCCTCACATTCAAGACGCTGCTTCGCAACTTCCTG
ATGATGAGAGTTTATTTTTTGGTGATACTGGGCTATCCAAAAATCCAATCGAGCTTGTAGAAGGTTGGTT
CAGTAGTTGGAAAAGCTCTATTGCCTCTTTTTTCTTTATCATAGGGTTAATCATTGGACTATTCTTGGTT
CTCCGAGTTGGTATCCATCTTTGCATTAAATTAAAGCACACCAAGAAAAGACAGATTTATACAGACATAG
AGATGAACCGACTTGGAAAGTAACTCAAATCCTGCACAACAGATTCTTCATGTTTGGACCAAATCAACTT
GTGATACCATGCTCAAAGAGGCCTCAATTATATTTGAGTTTTTAATTTTTATGAAAAAAAAAAAAAAAAC
GGAATTCACCCCACCAGTGCAGGCTGCCTATCAGAAAGTGGTGGCTGGTGTGGCTAATGCCCTGGCCCAC
AAGTATCACTAAGCTCGCTTTCTTGCTGTCCAATTTCTATTAAAGGTTCCTTTGTTCCCTAAGTCCAACT
ACTAAACTGGGGGATATTATGAAGGGCCTTGAGCATCTGGATTCTGCCTAATAAAAAACATTTATTTTCA
TTGCAATGATGTATTTAAATTATTTCTGAATATTTTACTAAAAAGGGAATGTGGGAGGTCAGTGCATTTA
AAACATAAAGAAATGAAGAGCTAGTTCAAACCTTGGGAAAATACACTATATCTTAAACTCCATGAAAGAA
GGTGAGGCTGCAAACAGCTAATGCACATTGGCAACAGCCCCTGATGCCTATGCCTTATTCATCCCTCAGA
AAAGGATTCAAGTAGAGGCTTGATTTGGAGGTTAAAGTTTTGCTATGCTGTATTTTACATTACTTATTGT
TTTAGCTGTCCTCATGAATGTCTTTTCACTACCCATTTGCTTATCCTGCATCTCTCAGCCTTGACTCCAC
TCAGTTCTCTTGCTTAGAGATACCACCTTTCCCCTGAAGTGTTCCTTCCATGTTTTACGGCGAGATGGTT
TCTCCTCGCCTGGCCACTCAGCCTTAGTTGTCTCTGTTGTCTTATAGAGGTCTACTTGAAGAAGGAAAAA
CAGGGGGCATGGTTTGACTGTCCTGTGAGCCCTTCTTCCCTGCCTCCCCCACTCACAGTGACCCGGAATC
CCTCGACATGGCAGTCTAGCACTAGTGCGGCCGCAGATCTGCTTCCTCGCTCACTGACTCGCTGCGCTCG
GTCGTTCGGCTGCGGCGAGCGGTATCAGCTCACTCAAAGGCGGTAATACGGTTATCCACAGAATCAGGGG
ATAACGCAGGAAAGAACATGTGAGCAAAAGGCCAGCAAAAGGCCAGGAACCGTAAAAAGGCCGCGTTGCT
GGCGTTTTTCCATAGGCTCCGCCCCCCTGACGAGCATCACAAAAATCGACGCTCAAGTCAGAGGTGGCGA
AACCCGACAGGACTATAAAGATACCAGGCGTTTCCCCCTGGAAGCTCCCTCGTGCGCTCTCCTGTTCCGA
CCCTGCCGCTTACCGGATACCTGTCCGCCTTTCTCCCTTCGGGAAGCGTGGCGCTTTCTCATAGCTCACG
CTGTAGGTATCTCAGTTCGGTGTAGGTCGTTCGCTCCAAGCTGGGCTGTGTGCACGAACCCCCCGTTCAG
CCCGACCGCTGCGCCTTATCCGGTAACTATCGTCTTGAGTCCAACCCGGTAAGACACGACTTATCGCCAC
TGGCAGCAGCCACTGGTAACAGGATTAGCAGAGCGAGGTATGTAGGCGGTGCTACAGAGTTCTTGAAGTG
GTGGCCTAACTACGGCTACACTAGAAGAACAGTATTTGGTATCTGCGCTCTGCTGAAGCCAGTTACCTTC
GGAAAAAGAGTTGGTAGCTCTTGATCCGGCAAACAAACCACCGCTGGTAGCGGTGGTTTTTTTGTTTGCA
AGCAGCAGATTACGCGCAGAAAAAAAGGATCTCAAGAAGATCCTTTGATCTTTTCTACGGGGTCTGACGC
TCAGTGGAACGAAAACTCACGTTAAGGGATTTTGGTCATGAGATTATCAAAAAGGATCTTCACCTAGATC
CTTTTAAATTAAAAATGAAGTTTTAAATCAATCTAAAGTATATATGAGTAAACTTGGTCTGACAGTTACC
AATGCTTAATCAGTGAGGCACCTATCTCAGCGATCTGTCTATTTCGTTCATCCATAGTTGCCTGACTCCC
CGTCGTGTAGATAACTACGATACGGGAGGGCTTACCATCTGGCCCCAGTGCTGCAATGATACCGCGAGAC
CCACGCTCACCGGCTCCAGATTTATCAGCAATAAACCAGCCAGCCGGAAGGGCCGAGCGCAGAAGTGGTC
CTGCAACTTTATCCGCCTCCATCCAGTCTATTAATTGTTGCCGGGAAGCTAGAGTAAGTAGTTCGCCAGT
TAATAGTTTGCGCAACGTTGTTGCCATTGCTACAGGCATCGTGGTGTCACGCTCGTCGTTTGGTATGGCT
TCATTCAGCTCCGGTTCCCAACGATCAAGGCGAGTTACATGATCCCCCATGTTGTGCAAAAAAGCGGTTA
GCTCCTTCGGTCCTCCGATCGTTGTCAGAAGTAAGTTGGCCGCAGTGTTATCACTCATGGTTATGGCAGC
ACTGCATAATTCTCTTACTGTCATGCCATCCGTAAGATGCTTTTCTGTGACTGGTGAGTACTCAACCAAG
TCATTCTGAGAATAGTGTATGCGGCGACCGAGTTGCTCTTGCCCGGCGTCAATACGGGATAATACCGCGC
CACATAGCAGAACTTTAAAAGTGCTCATCATTGGAAAACGTTCTTCGGGGCGAAAACTCTCAAGGATCTT
ACCGCTGTTGAGATCCAGTTCGATGTAACCCACTCGTGCACCCAACTGATCTTCAGCATCTTTTACTTTC
ACCAGCGTTTCTGGGTGAGCAAAAACAGGAAGGCAAAATGCCGCAAAAAAGGGAATAAGGGCGACACGGA
AATGTTGAATACTCATACTCTTCCTTTTTCAATATTATTGAAGCATTTATCAGGGTTATTGTCTCATGAG
CGGATACATATTTGAATGTATTTAGAAAAATAAACAAATAGGGGTTCCGCGCACATTTCCCCGAAAAGTG
CCACCTGACGT
